>Addgene plasmid #70834 | pFOSGE_COF1C09 | depositor partial sequence | sequence record 126776 | insert
ATGGGAGAAGTAAAACCCGCTAAAGTGGAAAACTATAGCACGGGGACCGATGCAAACACTCTGTTCGTGG
ATGGGGAACGGGTTCTGTGCTTCCACGGACCGCTCATCTACGAGGCCAAGGTTCTGAAAACAAAACCCGA
TGCGACGCCGGTTGAGTACTACATCCACTACGCGGGCTGGAGTAAAAACTGGGACGAGTGGGTGCCCGAG
AACCGAGTCCTCAAGTACAACGATGACAACGTCAAGCGACGTCAGGAACTGGCTCGCCAGTGCGGCGAGC
GCTCCAAGAAGGATAATAAGAAAGGCAGCGCCAAGGCCAAGAAAATGGAACAGATGCGGAACGAATCTCG
TGCCTCGACGCCGTCTAAGGATAGCAACACCTCGCAATCGACCGCTAGCAGCACACCAACAACTAGCGCC
GGACCGGGAAGCAAATCGGAAGCCGGGAGCACTGGCACCACGACTACTAACAGCACCGCCAACTCTACAA
CCAGCCGGGCCCACCGAAAGTCCACACAATCGACGCCATCCACAGCAAGACCTGGCACGCCGAGTGATAA
AAAGGAAGACCCCGCCGCAGCTGAGACCACTGAGGAAGAGGGGCCGGTGGCGCCGAAAAAGAAAAGAATG
AGCGAACAACGGCCTTCTCTTACGGGAAGCGATGTAGCAGAAAAGCCGTTGCCGCCCACTACCACTCCAT
CCACACCCACCACGGAGCCGGCACCGTGTGTGGAAAGCGAGGAGGCCTACGCAGCTAAGGTGGAGGTCAA
GATTAAGATACCCGACGAGTTAAAGCACTATCTGACCGACGACTGGTATGCGGTGGTGCGGGAGCACAAA
CTGCTGGAGCTGCCCGCCAAGGTTACCGTGCAGCAGATCTCTGAGCAGTATTTGGCGCACAAGAAGTCCG
TGAAATCGACCAGTGCCAGCAAGGAGGTTGCCATAAACGATGTACTCGACGGAATTGTAGAGTACTTCAA
TGTAATGCTGGGCTCCCAGTTGCTGTACAAATTCGAACGCACCCAGTACGCGGATGTGATGCAGAAGCAT
CCGGACACACCGTTGTCCGAGCTTTACGGATCTTTTCACCTGCTGCGTCTGTTTGTCCGCCTTGGCTCAA
TGCTCAGCTACTCTGCGTTGGATCAGCAGTCCATGCAGAACCTACTCACGCACGTGCAGGATTTCCTTAA
ATTCCTCGTAAAGAACAGCTCAATATTTTTCAGCATGAGCAACTTTATCAACGTTGATCCCGAGTACGTG
CGAAATGCACAG
