>Addgene plasmid #70834 | pFOSGE_COF1C09 | addgene partial sequence | sequence record 130800 | M13-F20 5'-TGTAAAACGACGGCCAGT-3'
GACTGATAGTGACCTGTTCGTTGCAACAAATTGATGAGCAATGCTTTTTTATAATGCCAACTTTGTACAA
AAAAGCAGGCTTCATGGGAGAAGTAAAACCCGCTAAAGTGGAAAACTATAGCACGGGGACCGATGCAAAC
ACTCTGTTCGTGGATGGGGAACGGGTTCTGTGCTTCCACGGACCGCTCATCTACGAGGCCAAGGTTCTGA
AAACAAAACCCGATGCGACGCCGGTTGAGTACTACATCCACTACGCGGGCTGGAGTAAAAACTGGGACGA
GTGGGTGCCCGAGAACCGAGTCCTCAAGTACAACGATGACAACGTCAAGCGACGTCAGGAACTGGCTCGC
CAGTGCGGCGAGCGCTCCAAGAAGGATAATAAGAAAGGCAGCGCCAAGGCCAAGAAAATGGAACAGATGC
GGAACGAATCTCGTGCCTCGACGCCGTCTAAGGATAGCAACACCTCGCAATCGACCGCTAGCAGCACACC
AACAACTAGCGCCGGACCGGGAAGCAAATCGGAAGCCGGGAGCACTGGCACCACGACTACTAACAGCACC
GCCAACTCTACAACCAGCCGGGCCCACCGAAAGTCCACACAATCGACGCCATCCACAGCAAGACCTGGCA
CGCCGAGTGATAAAAAGGAAGACCCCGCCGCAGCTGAGACCACTGAGGAAGAGG
