>Addgene plasmid #70834 | pFOSGE_COF1C09 | addgene partial sequence | sequence record 130801 | M13-Rev 5'-CAGGAAACAGCTATGACC-3'
TAATGATTTTATTTTGACTGATAGTGACCTGTTCGTTGCAACAAATTGATAAGCAATGCTTTCTTATAAT
GCCAACTTTGTACAAGAAAGCTGGGTCCTGTGCATTTCGCACGTACTCGGGATCAACGTTGATAAAGTTG
CTCATGCTGAAAAATATTGAGCTGTTCTTTACGAGGAATTTAAGGAAATCCTGCACGTGCGTGAGTAGGT
TCTGCATGGACTGCTGATCCAACGCAGAGTAGCTGAGCATTGAGCCAAGGCGGACAAACAGACGCAGCAG
GTGAAAAGATCCGTAAAGCTCGGACAACGGTGTGTCCGGATGCTTCTGCATCACATCCGCGTACTGGGTG
CGTTCGAATTTGTACAGCAACTGGGAGCCCAGCATTACATTGAAGTACTCTACAATTCCGTCGAGTACAT
CGTTTATGGCAACCTCCTTGCTGGCACTGGTCGATTTCACGGACTTCTTGTGCGCCAAATACTGCTCAGA
GATCTGCTGCACGGTAACCTTGGCGGGCAGCTCCAGCAGTTTGTGCTCCCGCACCACCGCATACCAGTCG
TCGGTCAGATAGTGCTTTAACTCGTCGGGTATCTTAATCTTGACCTCCACCTTAGCTGCGTAGGCCTCCT
CGCTTTCCACACACGGTGCCGGCTCCGTGGTGGGTGTGGATGGAGTGGTAGTGGGCGGCAACGGCTTTTC
TGCTACATCGCTTCCCGTAAGAGAAGGCCGTTGTTCGCTCATTCTTTTCTTTTTCGGCGCCACCGGCCCC
TCTTCCTCAGTGGTCTCAGCTGCGGCGGGGTCTTCCTTT
