[The description below was written by a language model from this plasmid's Addgene catalogue record.]
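Description:
pFOSGE_COF1C09 is a Gateway entry clone built on the pDONR221 donor backbone and carrying the Drosophila melanogaster gene MRG15 (also annotated as CG6363) as a roughly 1.27 kb insert. It is a bacterial propagation plasmid rather than an expression vector: it is maintained at high copy in E. coli and selected with kanamycin. The insert was introduced by Gateway cloning, which for a pDONR-type backbone normally means a BP recombination that replaces the donor vector's counter-selectable cassette with the gene of interest, leaving it flanked by attL sites. The record provides no feature table, so the exact att junctions, whether a stop codon is retained, and the reading frame context are not stated. M13 forward and reverse priming sites flanking the insert are listed for sequence verification.

As an entry clone, the plasmid carries no stated promoter, tag or reporter for expression of MRG15; its role is to serve as a recombination-ready source of the insert. An LR reaction can transfer the insert into any compatible destination vector, which then supplies the promoter, fusion partners and host-specific elements. MRG15 is a chromodomain-containing chromatin-associated factor. The associated publication concerns the context-dependent regulatory functions of transcriptional regulators, which suggests this clone belongs to a larger collection of fly transcription factor and cofactor clones assembled for systematic functional assays, although the record itself states the purpose only as a Gateway entry clone.
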