Addgene plasmid #70834: pFOSGE_COF1C09
Purpose: Gateway entry clone
Depositing lab: Alexander Stark. Depositing organization: Research Institute of Molecular Pathology (IMP). Publication: Transcriptional regulators form diverse groups with context-dependent regulatory functions. Stampfel G, Kazmar T, Frank O, Wienerroither S, Reiter F, Stark A. Nature. 2015 Nov 9. doi: 10.1038/nature15545. PubMed 26550828.
Backbone
  Vector backbone: pDONR221
  Backbone manufacturer: Invitrogen
  Backbone size w/o insert (bp): 4762
  Vector type: Gateway entry vector
Growth in bacteria
  Bacterial resistance: Kanamycin, 50 μg/mL
  Growth temperature: 37°C
  Growth strain: DH5alpha
  Copy number: High Copy
Gene/Insert
  Gene/Insert name: MRG15 (alt names: FBgn0027378; CG6363, FBtr0083125)
  Species: D. melanogaster (fly)
  Insert size (bp): 1272
  Entrez Gene: MRG15 (a.k.a. Dmel_CG6363, CG6363, DmMRG15, Dmel\CG6363, Dmrg15, Mrg15, dMRG15, dMrg15, l(3)j6A3)
  Cloning method: Gateway Cloning
  Sequencing primers: 5′ M13-F20; 3′ M13R
Terms and licenses: Academic/Nonprofit Terms; Industry Terms: Not Available to Industry
How to cite: pFOSGE_COF1C09 was a gift from Alexander Stark (Addgene plasmid # 70834 ; http://n2t.net/addgene:70834 ; RRID:Addgene_70834)
